>Addgene plasmid #148108 | pnYC-NpM-NcPAN2_457-1100-D900N_Y | depositor full sequence | sequence record 290555 | Full Sequence
GGTATGGCAATGAAAGACGGTGAGCTGGTGATATGGGATAGTGTTCACCCTTGTTACACCGTTTTCCATG
AGCAAACTGAAACGTTTTCATCGCTCTGGAGTGAATACCACGACGATTTCCGGCAGTTTCTACACATATA
TTCGCAAGATGTGGCGTGTTACGGTGAAAACCTGGCCTATTTCCCTAAAGGGTTTATTGAGAATATGTTT
TTCGTCTCAGCCAATCCCTGGGTGAGTTTCACCAGTTTTGATTTAAACGTGGCCAATATGGACAACTTCT
TCGCCCCCGTTTTCACCATGGGCAAATATTATACGCAAGGCGACAAGGTGCTGATGCCGCTGGCGATTCA
GGTTCATCATGCCGTCTGTGATGGCTTCCATGTCGGCAGAATGCTTAATGAATTACAACAGTACTGCGAT
GAGTGGCAGGGCGGGGCGTAATTTTTTTAAGGCAGTTATTGGTGCCCTTAAACGCCTGGTGCTACGCCTG
AATAAGTGATAATAAGCGGATGAATGGCAGAAATTCGAAAGCAAATTCGACCCGGTCGTCGGTTCAGGGC
AGGGTCGTTAAATAGCCGCTTATGTCTATTGCTGGTTTACCGGTTTATTGACTACCGGAAGCAGTGTGAC
CGTGTGCTTCTCAAATGCCTGAGGCCAGTTTGCTCAGGCTCTCCCCGTGGAGGTAATAATTGACGATATG
ATCATTTATTCTGCCTCCCAGAGCCTGATAAAAACGGTTAGCGCTTCGTTAATACAGATGTAGGTGTTCC
ACAGGGTAGCCAGCAGCATCCTGCGATGCAGATCCGGAACATAATGGTGCAGGGCGCTTGTTTCGGCGTG
GGTATGGTGGCAGGCCCCGTGGCCGGGGGACTGTTGGGCGCTGCCGGCACCTGTCCTACGAGTTGCATGA
TAAAGAAGACAGTCATAAGTGCGGCGACGATAGTCATGCCCCGCGCCCACCGGAAGGAGCTACCGGACAG
CGGTGCGGACTGTTGTAACTCAGAATAAGAAATGAGGCCGCTCATGGCGTTGACTCTCAGTCATAGTATC
GTGGTATCACCGGTTGGTTCCACTCTCTGTTGCGGGCAACTTCAGCAGCACGTAGGGGACTTCCGCGTTT
CCAGACTTTACGAAACACGGAAACCGAAGACCATTCATGTTGTTGCTCAGGTCGCAGACGTTTTGCAGCA
GCAGTCGCTTCACGTTCGCTCGCGTATCGGTGATTCATTCTGCTAACCAGTAAGGCAACCCCGCCAGCCT
AGCCGGGTCCTCAACGACAGGAGCACGATCATGCGCACCCGTGGCCAGGACCCAACGCTGCCCGAGATGC
GCCGCGTGCGGCTGCTGGAGATGGCGGACGCGATGGATATGTTCTGCCAAGGGTTGGTTTGCGCATTCAC
AGTTCTCCGCAAGAATTGATTGGCTCCAATTCTTGGAGTGGTGAATCCGTTAGCGAGGTGCCGCCGGCTT
CCATTCAGGTCGAGGTGGCCCGGCTCCATGCACCGCGACGCAACGCGGGGAGGCAGACAAGGTATAGGGC
GGCGCCTACAATCCATGCCAACCCGTTCCATGTGCTCGCCGAGGCGGCATAAATCGCCGTGACGATCAGC
GGTCCAGTGATCGAAGTTAGGCTGGTAAGAGCCGCGAGCGATCCTTGAAGCTGTCCCTGATGGTCGTCAT
CTACCTGCCTGGACAGCATGGCCTGCAACGCGGGCATCCCGATGCCGCCGGAAGCGAGAAGAATCATAAT
GGGGAAGGCCATCCAGCCTCGCGTCGCGAACGCCAGCAAGACGTAGCCCAGCGCGTCGGCCGCCATGCCG
GCGATAATGGCCTGCTTCTCGCCGAAACGTTTGGTGGCGGGACCAGTGACGAAGGCTTGAGCGAGGGCGT
GCAAGATTCCGAATACCGCAAGCGACAGGCCGATCATCGTCGCGCTCCAGCGAAAGCGGTCCTCGCCGAA
AATGACCCAGAGCGCTGCCGGCACCTGTCCTACGAGTTGCATGATAAAGAAGACAGTCATAAGTGCGGCG
ACGATAGTCATGCCCCGCGCCCACCGGAAGGAGCTGACTGGGTTGAAGGCTCTCAAGGGCATCGGTCGAC
GCTCTCCCTTATGCGACTCCTGCATTAGGAAGCAGCCCAGTAGTAGGTTGAGGCCGTTGAGCACCGCCGC
CGCAAGGAATGGTGCATGCAAGGAGATGGCGCCCAACAGTCCCCCGGCCACGGGGCCTGCCACCATACCC
ACGCCGAAACAAGCGCTCATGAGCCCGAAGTGGCGAGCCCGATCTTCCCCATCGGTGATGTCGGCGATAT
AGGCGCCAGCAACCGCACCTGTGGCGCCGGTGATGCCGGCCACGATGCGTCCGGCGTAGAGGATCAGACT
AAGATCTCGATCCCGCGAAATTAATACGACTCACTATAGGGGAATTGTGAGCGGATAACAATTCCCCACT
AGTAATAATTTTGTTTAACTTTAAGAAGGAGATATACCATGGAAACTGAAGAAGGTAAACTGGTAATCTG
GATTAACGGCGATAAAGGCTATAACGGTCTCGCTGAAGTCGGTAAGAAATTCGAGAAAGATACCGGAATT
AAAGTCACCGTTGAGCATCCGGATAAACTGGAAGAGAAATTCCCACAGGTTGCGGCAACTGGCGATGGCC
CTGACATTATCTTCTGGGCACACGACCGCTTTGGTGGCTACGCTCAATCTGGCCTGTTGGCTGAAATCAC
CCCGGACAAAGCGTTCCAGGACAAGCTGTATCCGTTTACCTGGGATGCCGTACGTTACAACGGCAAGCTG
ATTGCTTACCCGATCGCTGTTGAAGCGTTATCGCTGATTTATAACAAAGACCTGCTGCCGAACCCGCCAA
AAACCTGGGAAGAGATCCCGGCGCTGGATAAAGAACTGAAAGCGAAAGGTAAGAGCGCCCTGATGTTCAA
CCTGCAAGAACCGTACTTCACCTGGCCGCTGATTGCTGCTGACGGGGGTTATGCGTTCAAGTATGAAAAC
GGCAAGTACGACATTAAAGACGTGGGCGTGGATAACGCTGGCGCGAAAGCGGGTCTGACCTTCCTGGTTG
ACCTGATTAAAAACAAACACATGAATGCAGACACCGATTACTCCATCGCAGAAGCTGCCTTTAATAAAGG
CGAAACAGCGATGACCATCAACGGCCCGTGGGCATGGTCCAACATCGACACCAGCAAAGTGAATTATGGT
GTAACGGTACTGCCGACCTTCAAGGGTCAACCATCCAAACCGTTCGTTGGCGTGCTGAGCGCAGGTATTA
ACGCCGCCAGTCCGAACAAAGAGCTGGCAAAAGAGTTCCTCGAAAACTATCTGCTGACTGATGAAGGTCT
GGAAGCGGTTAATAAAGACAAACCGCTGGGTGCCGTAGCGCTGAAGTCTTACGAGGAAGAGTTGGCGAAA
GATCCACGTATTGCCGCCACGATGGAAAACGCCCAGAAAGGTGAAATCATGCCGAACATCCCGCAGATGT
CCGCTTTCTGGTATGCCGTGCGTACTGCGGTGATCAACGCCGCCAGCGGTCGTCAGACTGTCGATGAAGC
CCTTAAAGACGCGCAGACTGGTACCGGCAGCGGCCTGGAAGTTCTGTTCCAGGGGCCCCATATGCACTGG
AGTCTGAGGCCGGAGGCGCCGCCTGAATATAGGATATGTGAGATTAAGTATAGCAAGTTCGGTGTGGATG
ACTTTGACTTTGGTTTCTTCAACAACACCCCATACCCTGGCTTGGAGAATAACATAACAAACTCCTATGC
CAACTCCCTACTGCAGGTCATGCACTACACCCCCCTGTTGCGAAACATGGCCCTTCAGCACGCTGCTACG
GCCTGTCTAGCTGATCCGTGTCTGCTGTGCGAGCTGGGTTATGTTTTTGACATGCTGCAGAAAGGTGAAG
GGCCTTCTTGCCATGCTACTAACATGCTCAGGGCTCTTAATCATACTAGTAACGCTTCCGTTAGTGGTGT
CCTCGAGGATATCGCCAAAGACAAGAACCCAAGCACTCTGGTCAAGAACCTCACCATGTTCCTTTTCGAC
AAGATCAGTCAGGACTACAAGGGCACTCCTCCGATTTCTACCGAACTCGAAAGGACTCTGTTTAAGCTGA
ACCAGCCTCCGAACCCTCTTGATCTAGTCAAGAGACTTCTAGAGACCGACGCAAGGTATCAGATCAAGTG
TATGCACTGTCAACATGTCAGCCCAAGGACTGCAACGACATTCGTCAACAAGCTCTGCTACCCAGCAGCG
AAGCCAAACATTCGCGGTATGAAGGCACAACGCATCACTTTCTCGCAAGTGCTCAAGGCTGGACTCGAGA
ACGAGGCTGTAAACAAGGGGTATTGTACCAAGTGTCAGCGCTACCAGAACCTTGACCAGCGCAAGATCAT
CTTCAACATCCCGGCTGTTTTGGCGCTCTGCACAGAGATCACCACTGCCGAGCACCGCAAGTTGTGGTCT
ACCCCTGGATGGCTGCCGGAGGAAATTGGTATCATAGTTGACCAAGGCCATGTTTATTGCTATGAAGGGG
ACGACCTCAAGTTGCATCTCAACAGGGGGATACATAATATCACAGTGTACTCGTTGGTGGGTACGGTGGT
TAACGTTGAGACCAAGTCACCGCAGAAGAGTCATTTGGTGGCTACTGTTAATGTTGGGCGTGCGGAGCCA
GAGAGCAAAGACCAGGATCGCTGGCATTTGTTCAACGACTTCTCGGTACGGGGCATTTCCAAGGTTGAGG
CACTTACCTTTAACGCTGCTTGGAAGATGCCTGTCGTCGTCATGTTCCAGGTCAAGGCGGCCAACCATCG
CTTCAACATGGACTGGAAGACACGTCTGGACACCTCCGTCCTCTTCAGAGATAACAACCCACATGCCCTC
AAGACGTACGAGCTACTCGACCGAGAGACAGAGATTCCCGGTCCAGACACTGTCATCGCAATTAACACGG
AATTTATTCGACTTAAGGAGAGAGAGATCCATATCGACGAAGACGGGAAATCCAAAACCATTCGACCCAT
CTCGCACGCTATCGCGCGTGCCTCGGTCGTCCGCGGCCAAGGCTCCAGAGAAGGCGTTGCCTTCATCGAT
GATTACATCCACATCAAGGAAACCATTGTTGACTATCTCACCGAGTGGTCCGGTATTACACCCACCGATT
TGGATCCCATTAACTCCCAGCGTAACCTCGTCTCGCCCAAAACCGCCTACAAAAAACTCTGGGTCCTCGT
TAACCTGGGTTGCAAGTTCCTCGGCCACGGCCTCAGCCAAGATTTCCGCGTCATCAATATCCAAGTGCCT
AGAAATCAGGTCATTGATACGTCTATCATCTTTATGAAGCCGCCTTCTCAGCGCAAGATTTCGCTCGCTT
TCTTGGCTTGGTATCTGCTCAAGGAAGACATCCAGCAAAATACCCACGACTCTATCGAAGACGCCCAGAC
GGCGCTGAAGCTGTACCGAAAGTACGAAGAGTTTATGGCTAACGGGAGCTTCCACGATGTCTTGGAGGCG
CTTTACAAAAAGGGCAAAACACTCAACTTCAAGCCGTGAGCTAGCCCTAGGAGATCCGGCTGCTAACAAA
GCCCGAAAGGAAGCTGAGTTGGCTGCTGCCACCGCTGAGCAATAACTAGCATAACCCCTTGGGGCCTCTA
AACGGGTCTTGAGGGGTTTTTTGCTGAAAGGAGGAACTATATCCGGATATCCCGCAAGAGGCCCGGCAGT
ACCGGCATAACCAAGCCTATGCCTACAGCATCCAGGGTGACGGTGCCGAGGATGACGATGAGCGCATTGT
TAGATTTCATACACGGTGCCTGACTGCGTTAGCAATTTAACTGTGATAAACTACCGCATTAAAGCTTATC
GATGATAAGCTGTCAAACATGAGAATTACAACTTATATCGTATGGGGCTGACTTCAGGTGCTACATTTGA
AGAGATAAATTGCACTGAAATCAAGAAATATTTTATCTGATTAATAAGATGATCTTCTTGAGATCGTTTT
GGTCTGCGCGTAATCTCTTGCTCTGAAAACGAAAAAACCGCCTTGCAGGGCGGTTTTTCGAAGGTTCTCT
GAGCTACCAACTCTTTGAACCGAGGTAACTGGCTTGGAGGAGCGCAGTCACCAAAACTTGTCCTTTCAGT
TTAGCCTTAACCGGCGCATGACTTCAAGACTAACTCCTCTAAATCAATTACCAGTGGCTGCTGCCAGTGG
TGCTTTTGCATGTCTTTCCGGGTTGGACTCAAGACGATAGTTACCGGATAAGGCGCAGCGGTCGGACTGA
ACGGGGGGTTCGTGCATACAGTCCAGCTTGGAGCGAACTGCCTACCCGGAACTGAGTGTCAGGCGTGGAA
TGAGACAAACGCGGCCATAACAGCGGAATGACACCGGTAAACCGAAAGGCAGGAACAGGAGAGCGCACGA
GGGAGCCGCCAGGGGGAAACGCCTGGTATCTTTATAGTCCTGTCGGGTTTCGCCACCACTGATTTGAGCG
TCAGATTTCGTGATGCTTGTCAGGGGGGCGGAGCCTATGGAAAAACGGCTTTGCCGCGGCCCTCTCACTT
CCCTGTTAAGTATCTTCCTGGCATCTTCCAGGAAATCTCCGCCCCGTTCGTAAGCCATTTCCGCTCGCCG
CAGTCGAACGACCGAGCGTAGCGAGTCAGTGAGCGAGGAAGCGGAATATATCCTGTATCACATATTCTGC
TGACGCACCGGTGCAGCCTTTTTTCTCCTGCCACATGAAGCACTTCACTGACACCCTCATCAGTGCCAAC
ATAGTAAGCCAGTATACACTCCCCTAGCGCTGATGTCCGGCGGTGCTTTTGCCGTTACGCACCACCCCGT
CAGTAGCTGAACAGGAGGGACAGCTGATAGAAACAGAAGCCACTGGAGCACCTCAAAAACACCATCATAC
ACTAAATCAGTAAGTTGGCAGCATCACCCGACGCACTTTGCGCCGAATAAATACCTGTGACGGAAGATCA
CTTCGCAGAATAAATAAATCCTGGTGTCCCTGTTGATACCGGGAAGCCCTGGGCCAACTTTTGGCGAAAA
TGAGACGTTGATCGGCACGTAAGAGGTTCCAACTTTCACCATAATGAAATAAGATCACTACCGGGCGTAT
TTTTTGAGTTATCGAGATTTTCAGGAGCTAAGGAAGCTAAAATGGAGAAAAAAATCACTGGATATACCAC
CGTTGATATATCCCAATGGCATCGTAAAGAACATTTTGAGGCATTTCAGTCAGTTGCTCAATGTACCTAT
AACCAGACCGTTCAGCTGGATATTACGGCCTTTTTAAAGACCGTAAAGAAAAATAAGCACAAGTTTTATC
CGGCCTTTATTCACATTCTTGCCCGCCTGATGAATGCTCATCCGGAATTC
Features (pLannotate 1.2.2; 18 found; start..end, strand, type, name):
    739..834     -  CDS            resD (fragment): REDF_ECOLI - Also known as D. Protein inferred from homology: Swiss-Prot protein existence level 3. Acts as a repressor of transcription and as a site-specific resolvase that cleaves at the RfsF site. From Escherichia coli (strain K12).
    824..881     +  CDS            TcR (fragment): tetracycline efflux protein; tet; confers resistance to tetracycline
    878..971     -  CDS            TcR (fragment): tetracycline efflux protein; tet; confers resistance to tetracycline
   1475..2375    -  CDS            TcR (fragment): tetracycline efflux protein; tet; confers resistance to tetracycline
   2402..2420    +  promoter       T7 promoter: promoter for bacteriophage T7 RNA polymerase
   2421..2445    +  protein_bind   lac operator: The lac repressor binds to the lac operator to inhibit transcription in E. coli. This inhibition can be relieved by adding lactose or isopropyl-β-D-thiogalactopyranoside (IPTG). lac repressor encoded by lacI
   2460..2482    +  RBS            RBS: efficient ribosome binding site from bacteriophage T7 gene 10 (Olins and Rangwala, 1989)
   2493..3589    +  CDS            MBP (fragment): maltose binding protein from E. coli; malE (mutated); This version of the gene does not encode a signal sequence, so MBP will remain in the cytosol.
   3383..5587    +  CDS            par-1 (fragment): PAN2_NEUCR - Also known as pan2 From Neurospora crassa (strain ATCC 24698 / 74-OR23-1A / CBS 708.71 / DSM 1257 / FGSC 987).
   5589..5638    +  CDS            SET1 (fragment): solubility-enhancement tag derived from T7 phage gene 10B
   5646..5693    +  terminator     T7 terminator: transcription terminator for bacteriophage T7 RNA polymerase
   5716..5820    -  CDS            TcR (fragment): tetracycline efflux protein; tet; confers resistance to tetracycline
   5868..5896    -  promoter       tet promoter: E. coli promoter for tetracycline efflux protein gene
   6008..6553    +  rep_origin     p15A ori: Plasmids containing the medium-copy-number p15A origin of replication can be propagated in E. coli cells that contain a second plasmid with the ColE1 origin.
   6641..6696    +  rep_origin     RSF ori (fragment): Plasmids containing the RSF 1030 origin of replication can be propagated in E. coli cells that contain additional plasmids with compatible origins.
   6815..6958    -  mobile_element IS1 (fragment): prokaryotic transposable element IS1
   7079..7181    +  promoter       cat promoter: promoter of the E. coli cat gene encoding chloramphenicol acetyltransferase
   7182..441     +  CDS            CmR (across the origin): chloramphenicol acetyltransferase; cat; confers resistance to chloramphenicol
