[The description below was written by a language model from this plasmid's Addgene catalogue record and pLannotate feature annotations shown in this document.]
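Description:
pnYC-NpM-NcPAN2_457-1100-D900N_Y is a bacterial expression plasmid of about 7.4 kb for producing a fragment of the Neurospora crassa PAN2 protein in E. coli. The catalogue lists the backbone as unknown. The feature table shows a p15A origin of replication and a chloramphenicol acetyltransferase gene driven by its own cat promoter, together with several disrupted fragments of a tetracycline resistance gene and its promoter. This indicates that the expression cassette sits within a former TcR locus. Selection is therefore with chloramphenicol, and the plasmid is recorded as low copy. The p15A origin is compatible with ColE1-type plasmids, so the vector can in principle be co-maintained with a second expression plasmid, although the record does not state that it was used this way.

The expression cassette runs from a T7 promoter with an adjacent lac operator and the T7 gene 10 ribosome binding site, giving IPTG-inducible transcription in hosts that supply T7 RNA polymerase. It ends at a T7 terminator. The open reading frame begins with a cytosolic maltose binding protein lacking a signal sequence, an N-terminal fusion partner that typically aids solubility and affinity purification. It continues into PAN2 residues 457–1100 carrying the D900N substitution. The overlap in annotated coordinates between MBP and PAN2, and a short downstream match to a T7 gene 10B-derived tag, look like annotation artefacts rather than defined design elements. The record does not say what the D900N mutation does. The associated work concerns recruitment of the PAN2 exonuclease by a PAN3 dimer in mRNA deadenylation, so the construct serves to produce recombinant PAN2 fragment for such studies.
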