Addgene plasmid #148108: pnYC-NpM-NcPAN2_457-1100-D900N_Y
Purpose: Bacterial Expression of NcPAN2_457-1100-D900N
Depositing lab: Elisa Izaurralde. Depositing organization: Max Planck Institute for Developmental Biology. Publication: An asymmetric PAN3 dimer recruits a single PAN2 exonuclease to mediate mRNA deadenylation and decay. Jonas S, Christie M, Peter D, Bhandari D, Loh B, Huntzinger E, Weichenrieder O, Izaurralde E. Nat Struct Mol Biol. 2014 Jul;21(7):599-608. doi: 10.1038/nsmb.2837. Epub 2014 Jun 1. PubMed 24880343.
Backbone
  Vector backbone: Unknown
  Vector type: Bacterial Expression
Growth in bacteria
  Bacterial resistance: Chloramphenicol, 25 μg/mL
  Growth temperature: 37°C
  Growth strain: DH5alpha
  Copy number: Low Copy
Gene/Insert
  Gene/Insert name: NcPAN2_457-1100-D900N
  Species: Neurospora crassa
  Cloning method: Unknown
Terms and licenses: Academic/Nonprofit Terms; Industry Terms: Not Available to Industry
Depositor comments: ORF extracted from N. crassa Databank: NCU10733.7 Plasmids from this collection were made available to the research community and donated after the lab closed. Please note that the sequence provided by the depositing laboratory may be theoretical/predicted or based on Sanger sequencing results. There may be discrepancies between sequencing results obtained by Addgene and the depositor sequence. If an Addgene verified sequence is not available, please contact before placing your order to request that our lab fully sequence the plasmid.
How to cite: pnYC-NpM-NcPAN2_457-1100-D900N_Y was a gift from Elisa Izaurralde (Addgene plasmid # 148108 ; http://n2t.net/addgene:148108 ; RRID:Addgene_148108)
